Addgene plasmid #116900: pFGL1260
Purpose: eGFP:TubA (tubulin marker )
Depositing lab: Naweed Naqvi. Depositing organization: Temasek Life Sciences Laboratory. Publication: Cellular Dynamics and Genomic Identity of Centromeres in Cereal Blast Fungus. Yadav V, Yang F, Reza MH, Liu S, Valent B, Sanyal K, Naqvi NI. MBio. 2019 Jul 30;10(4). pii: mBio.01581-19. doi: 10.1128/mBio.01581-19. PubMed 31363034.
Backbone
  Vector backbone: pFGL1259
  Backbone size w/o insert (bp): 11094
  Total vector size (bp): 14663
  Modifications to backbone: GFP:TubA
  Vector type: Fungal expression (in Magnaporthe oryzae)
  Selectable markers: Sulfonylurea (Chlorimuron ethyl)
Growth in bacteria
  Bacterial resistance: Kanamycin, 50 μg/mL
  Growth temperature: 37°C
  Growth strain: DH5alpha
  Copy number: High Copy
Gene/Insert 1
  Gene/Insert name: TubA promoter
  Species: Magnaporthe oryzae
  Insert size (bp): 1058
  Cloning method: Restriction Enzyme; 5′ cloning site Xho I (not destroyed); 3′ cloning site Kpn I (not destroyed)
  Sequencing primers: 5′ GCACTCGAGGCCGCCGGTGTAATTCATGGTGACT; 3′ CTCGGTACCCATTGTGGATTCTAGGCACTTTTCTCAG
Gene/Insert 2
  Gene/Insert name: TubA (ORF+3'UTR)
  Species: Magnaporthe oryzae
  Insert size (bp): 2552
  Cloning method: Restriction Enzyme; 5′ cloning site BamH I (not destroyed); 3′ cloning site Xba I (not destroyed)
  Sequencing primers: 5′ TCCGGATCCAAAGGCGAGGTAGGTGATGCTT; 3′ GCGCTCTAGAGGGTGAAACCAAGTATGT
Terms and licenses: Academic/Nonprofit Terms; Industry Terms: Not Available to Industry
How to cite: pFGL1260 was a gift from Naweed Naqvi (Addgene plasmid # 116900 ; http://n2t.net/addgene:116900 ; RRID:Addgene_116900)
