[The description below was written by a language model from this plasmid's Addgene catalogue record.]
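Description:
pFGL1260 is a fungal expression plasmid for the rice blast fungus Magnaporthe oryzae, built on the pFGL1259 backbone (about 11.1 kb) and totalling roughly 14.7 kb. It is maintained in E. coli as a high-copy plasmid under kanamycin selection. Fungal transformants are selected by resistance to the sulfonylurea herbicide chlorimuron ethyl. The record does not include a feature table, so the origin of replication, the identity of the sulfonylurea resistance gene, and any elements governing delivery or integration into the fungal genome are not stated.

The payload is an eGFP:TubA cassette assembled from two native M. oryzae fragments. A TubA promoter fragment of about 1.06 kb was inserted between XhoI and KpnI sites, and a fragment of about 2.55 kb carrying the TubA open reading frame together with its own 3' UTR was inserted between BamHI and XbaI sites. All four sites were retained. The construct's name and this arrangement suggest that the GFP coding sequence lies between the two inserts, giving an N-terminal fusion of eGFP to tubulin, although the record does not explicitly describe the GFP segment or any linker. Because the fusion is driven by the gene's own promoter and ends in its own 3' UTR, expression should resemble that of the endogenous gene rather than strong overexpression.

The stated purpose is a tubulin marker, that is, a fluorescent label for microtubules in live-cell imaging. The associated study examined centromere dynamics and identity in the blast fungus, where such a marker would help visualise the microtubule cytoskeleton and mitotic spindle.
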