>Addgene plasmid #116900 | pFGL1260 | depositor partial sequence | sequence record 226533 | TubA promoter
CTCGAGGCCGCCGGTGTAATTCATGGTGACTTTGAAAAGACTTTTATCCAGTGTATCGTGTACAATTACA
ATGTACTCAAGGAGCTGGGTGATGAGGCAGAGGTCAAGGCCAAGGGCAAGGTCATGACAAAAGGCAAAGA
CTACGTTGTAGAGGATGGAGACATCCTACTGATCAAGGCCGGTGCCGCCAAGGGCTGATAGTCTTATTGG
AGGCGCTTTTTAGCATTGAAGTCTAGCCTTTGCCAGAATTTGGATGTGACTACCTTAGCTAGCCTAGACG
CTAATAGCGATTACGATGAAATGGGTTGATGGAGACCCTGGGAGATCACTCAACTACCGGAATTGACAAG
TGCCTAGGAAATGAATACCCAATACGCGAGTGCCCATAGCTTCGTATGAGAAGGATACCCCCTGAGCCTG
AGGCACCGTGAATTTGTCGGCAAACCCACCACCCACTTCTCTGCACTGCAGGCTGGCTGTCCTATCCCAC
AAAGTTCAAAGAAGACGACGAAGGGTTGAGGTTTCCAGATAAGGTAGAGAGATGAACCGAGCCGTGGTGG
ACCTGGAGGCCTGGACGAGCCACCGTTGGATGGGACGTCGTTACAGGGTATCAGCCTGCATCAGCTACCC
CTGAATCGTAGACCAATTAAATGCTTTGCCCACGATGGGGAATTCCACCAGTACGTGAACTGTCGAGCGG
TGAGGCAAGAGCAAGAGCTAGGTCTCTGTTAGACAAGAAGTACCTCCACTGCGAAACGGCAAAGTAAATT
ACATTGACAGTAACATTGAGCCTGCGGGGGGGGGGGGGGTGGGACGCTGCCCCTCCTTTCCCAGTGAGCC
CACAAATTGATTGCCGGCAACAGCCTCTCCTACTCGACGAGACACACAAATCCCCAATCCGACTGCGAAC
AGCATCCCAGTTCTGCCGTTTCCTCCATAGTTATCTAAAGCAAATCACCAGTTGCTCTTCTCTTTTGGAC
TTCTTACTCTGCGCTGAGCGTAGCATTGAATCCAAAATCATCAACTGAGAAAAGTGCCTAGAATCCACAA
TGGGTACC
